Addgene plasmid #161202: pDONR221-SLC22A31_STOP
Purpose: Gateway entry clone with codon-optimized ORF sequence for subcloning into custom expression vectors. Contains a STOP codon at the end of the codon-optimized ORF sequence.
Depositing lab: RESOLUTE Consortium & Giulio Superti-Furga. Depositing organization: CeMM Research Center for Molecular Medicine. Publication: The RESOLUTE consortium: unlocking SLC transporters for drug discovery. Superti-Furga G, Lackner D, Wiedmer T, Ingles-Prieto A, Barbosa B, Girardi E, Goldmann U, Gurtl B, Klavins K, Klimek C, Lindinger S, Lineiro-Retes E, Muller AC, Onstein S, Redinger G, Reil D, Sedlyarov V, Wolf G, Crawford M, Everley R, ... Steppan CM. Nat Rev Drug Discov. 2020 Jul;19(7):429-430. doi: 10.1038/d41573-020-00056-6. PubMed 32265506.
Backbone
  Vector backbone: pDONR221
  Backbone manufacturer: ThermoFisher Scientific
  Backbone size w/o insert (bp): 2550
  Vector type: Mammalian Expression
Growth in bacteria
  Bacterial resistance: Kanamycin, 50 μg/mL
  Growth temperature: 37°C
  Growth strain: NEB Stable
  Copy number: High Copy
Gene/Insert
  Gene/Insert name: SLC22A31
  Species: H. sapiens (human)
  Insert size (bp): 1677
  Entrez Gene: SLC22A31
  Cloning method: Gateway Cloning
  Sequencing primers: 5′ M13-fwd; 3′ M13-rev
Terms and licenses: Academic/Nonprofit Terms; Industry Terms
Depositor comments: This plasmid contains a STOP codon at the end of the codon-optimized ORF. For the version of this plasmid that does not contain a STOP codon, please see Addgene plasmid 132036 For more information on the full Resolute plasmid collection, please see www.addgene.org/depositor-collections/re-solute/. Please provide your feedback on this plasmid to the RESOLUTE consortium by filling out their RESOLUTE repository feedback form: https://forms.office.com/Pages/ResponsePage.aspx?id=0e05yklzmkS7rjFGQL4N7z4feCLQvEJAmVcOCM_u885UN1JJRko0Ukg4TVQwNTZLOUxPQVJWT1NHUCQlQCN0PWcu
How to cite: pDONR221-SLC22A31_STOP was a gift from RESOLUTE Consortium & Giulio Superti-Furga (Addgene plasmid # 161202 ; http://n2t.net/addgene:161202 ; RRID:Addgene_161202)
