[The description below was written by a language model from this plasmid's Addgene catalogue record and pLannotate feature annotations shown in this document.]
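Description:
pDONR221-SLC22A31_STOP is a Gateway entry clone built on the pDONR221 backbone, carrying a codon-optimized open reading frame for human SLC22A31, a member of the solute carrier 22 family annotated by homology as an organic anion transporter. The full plasmid is about 4.2 kb, with an insert of roughly 1.7 kb. It is propagated in E. coli from a high-copy ColE1/pUC-type origin and selected with kanamycin through the aminoglycoside phosphotransferase (KanR) gene.

The ORF sits between attL1 and attL2 sites, the recombination sequences recognised in the Gateway LR reaction, so the coding sequence can be transferred directionally into any attR-containing destination vector. rrnB T1 and T2 transcription terminators lie upstream of the cassette, where they limit read-through transcription into the insert in bacteria. A T7 promoter lies just outside attL2, oriented toward the insert on the reverse strand, and M13 primer sites flank the cassette for sequence verification. The short lacI and lacZα fragments detected by the annotation are backbone remnants rather than functional genes.

Although the catalogue lists the vector type as mammalian expression, the feature table shows no eukaryotic promoter or polyadenylation signal. Expression therefore depends on the destination vector chosen after subcloning. This version retains a stop codon at the end of the ORF, making it suitable for expressing the native, untagged protein or N-terminal fusions, but not C-terminal fusions. A companion clone without the stop codon exists for that purpose. The plasmid belongs to a consortium collection of SLC transporter clones made to support functional and drug-discovery studies.
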