Features (pLannotate 1.2.2; 10 found; start..end, strand, type, name):
    121..213     +  CDS            lacI (fragment): lac repressor; lacI; The lac repressor binds to the lac operator to inhibit transcription in E. coli. This inhibition can be relieved by adding lactose or isopropyl-β-D-thiogalactopyranoside (IPTG).
    268..295     -  terminator     rrnB T2 terminator: transcription terminator T2 from the E. coli rrnB gene
    427..470     +  terminator     rrnB T1 terminator: Escherichia coli rrnB; transcription terminator T1 from the E. coli rrnB gene
    517..553     -  CDS            lacZα (fragment): LacZα fragment of β-galactosidase; lacZ fragment
    569..668     +  protein_bind   attL1: mutant version of attL; recombination site for the Gateway® LR reaction LR Clonase™
    674..2347    +  CDS            SLC22A31: S22AV_HUMAN - Protein inferred from homology: Swiss-Prot protein existence level 3. Organic anion transporter that mediates the uptake of ions. From Homo sapiens (Human).
   2352..2451    -  protein_bind   attL2: mutant version of attL; recombination site for the Gateway® LR reaction LR Clonase™
   2469..2487    -  promoter       T7 promoter: promoter for bacteriophage T7 RNA polymerase
   2621..3430    +  CDS            KanR: aminoglycoside phosphotransferase; aph(3')-Ia; confers resistance to kanamycin in bacteria or G418 (Geneticin®) in eukaryotes
   3577..4165    +  rep_origin     ori: high-copy-number ColE1/pMB1/pBR322/pUC origin of replication
>Addgene plasmid #161202 | pDONR221-SLC22A31_STOP | depositor full sequence | sequence record 312338 | Full Sequence
CTTTCCTGCGTTATCCCCTGATTCTGTGGATAACCGTATTACCGCCTTTGAGTGAGCTGATACCGCTCGC
CGCAGCCGAACGACCGAGCGCAGCGAGTCAGTGAGCGAGGAAGCGGAAGAGCGCCCAATACGCAAACCGC
CTCTCCCCGCGCGTTGGCCGATTCATTAATGCAGCTGGCACGACAGGTTTCCCGACTGGAAAGCGGGCAG
TGAGCGCAACGCAATTAATACGCGTACCGCTAGCCAGGAAGAGTTTGTAGAAACGCAAAAAGGCCATCCG
TCAGGATGGCCTTCTGCTTAGTTTGATGCCTGGCAGTTTATGGCGGGCGTCCTGCCCGCCACCCTCCGGG
CCGTTGCTTCACAACGTTCAAATCCGCTCCCGGCGGATTTGTCCTACTCAGGAGAGCGTTCACCGACAAA
CAACAGATAAAACGAAAGGCCCAGTCTTCCGACTGAGCCTTTCGTTTTATTTGATGCCTGGCAGTTCCCT
ACTCTCGCGTTAACGCTAGCATGGATGTTTTCCCAGTCACGACGTTGTAAAACGACGGCCAGTCTTAAGC
TCGGGCCCCAAATAATGATTTTATTTTGACTGATAGTGACCTGTTCGTTGCAACACATTGATGAGCAATG
CTTTTTTATAATGCCAACTTTGTACAAAAAAGCAGGCTCCACCATGGAGCAGGAGGCACGCGTGCTGAGG
GCAGCAGGAGGCTTCGGAAGAGCACGGAGACTGCTGGCATCCGCCTCTTGGGTGCCATGCATCGTGCTGG
GCCTGGTGCTGAGCTCCGAGGAGCTGCTGACCGCACAGCCAGCACCTCACTGTAGGCCAGACCCCACACT
GCTGCCACCTGCCCTGAGAGCCCTGAGGGGACCCGCCCTGCTGGATGCAGCAATCCCAAGACTGGGACCT
ACCAGGGCACCAGCAGAGGCCCTGGGCGTGCTGAGCCCATCCTACCTGGCACCTCTGACAAGGGCACCTA
GGCCATCTAGCTGGGCATCTTGCAGCGGAGCAGCAGCAGGACCTACCTGGAACCTGGTGTGCGGCGACGG
ATGGAAGGTGCCACTGGAGCAGGTGAGCCACCTGCTGGGATGGCTGCTGGGATGCGTGATCCTGGGAGCA
GGATGTGATAGGTTCGGCAGGCGCGCCGTGTTTGTGGCATCCCTGGTGCTGACCACAGGACTGGGAGCAT
CTGAGGCCCTGGCAGCAAGCTTCCCCACCCTGCTGGTGCTGAGGCTGCTGCACGGAGGCACACTGGCAGG
CGCCCTGCTGGCCCTGTATCTGGCCAGACTGGAGCTGTGCGACCCACCACACAGGCTGGCCTTCTCCATG
GGAGCAGGCCTGTTTTCTGTGGTGGGCACCCTGCTGCTGCCTGGACTGGCCGCCCTGGTGCAGGATTGGA
GACTGCTGCAGGGACTGGGCGCCCTGATGTCCGGCCTGCTGCTGCTGTTCTGGGGCTTTCCAGCCCTGTT
CCCAGAGTCTCCCTGTTGGCTGCTGGCAACAGGACAGGTGGCAAGGGCAAGGAAGATCCTGTGGCGGTTT
GCAGAGGCATCTGGAGTGGGACCAGGCGACTCCTCTCTGGAGGAGAACAGCCTGGCCACCGCCACAGAGC
TGACCATGCTGTCTGCCCGCAGCCCACAGCCTAGGTACCACAGCCCTCTGGGACTGCTGAGGACCAGAGT
GACATGGCGCAATGGCCTGATCCTGGGCTTCAGCTCCCTGGTGGGAGGAGGAATCAGGGCCTCCTTTCGG
AGATCTCTGGCCCCTCAGGTGCCAACATTCTACCTGCCTTATTTTCTGGAGGCAGGACTGGAGGCAGCCG
CCCTGGTGTTCCTGCTGCTGACCGCAGATTGCTGTGGCAGGCGCCCAGTGCTGCTGCTGGGAACCATGGT
GACAGGACTGGCAAGCCTGCTGCTGCTGGCAGGAGCACAGTATCTGCCAGGCTGGACAGTGCTGTTTCTG
TCCGTGCTGGGACTGCTGGCAAGCAGAGCCGTGTCCGCCCTGTCTAGCCTGTTCGCAGCAGAGGTGTTTC
CCACAGTGATCAGGGGAGCAGGACTGGGACTGGTGCTGGGAGCCGGCTTCCTGGGCCAGGCCGCCGGCCC
TCTGGACACCCTGCACGGCCGCCAGGGCTTCTTTCTGCAGCAGGTGGTGTTTGCATCCCTGGCCGTGCTG
GCCCTGCTGTGCGTGCTGCTGCTGCCAGAGTCCAGGTCTAGGGGACTGCCACAGAGCCTGCAGGACGCAG
ATAGGCTGCGGAGATCCCCACTGCTGAGGGGCAGACCCAGGCAGGATCACCTGCCTCTGCTGCCTCCAAG
CAATTCCTACTGGGCCGGCCACACCCCCGAGCAGCACTAAGACCCAGCTTTCTTGTACAAAGTTGGCATT
ATAAGAAAGCATTGCTTATCAATTTGTTGCAACGAACAGGTCACTATCAGTCAAAATAAAATCATTATTT
GCCATCCAGCTGATATCCCCTATAGTGAGTCGTATTACATGGTCATAGCTGTTTCCTGGCAGCTCTGGCC
CGTGTCTCAAAATCTCTGATGTTACATTGCACAAGATAAAATAATATCATCATGAACAATAAAACTGTCT
GCTTACATAAACAGTAATACAAGGGGTGTTATGAGCCATATTCAACGGGAAACGTCGAGGCCGCGATTAA
ATTCCAACATGGATGCTGATTTATATGGGTATAAATGGGCTCGCGATAATGTCGGGCAATCAGGTGCGAC
AATCTATCGCTTGTATGGGAAGCCCGATGCGCCAGAGTTGTTTCTGAAACATGGCAAAGGTAGCGTTGCC
AATGATGTTACAGATGAGATGGTCAGACTAAACTGGCTGACGGAATTTATGCCTCTTCCGACCATCAAGC
ATTTTATCCGTACTCCTGATGATGCATGGTTACTCACCACTGCGATCCCCGGAAAAACAGCATTCCAGGT
ATTAGAAGAATATCCTGATTCAGGTGAAAATATTGTTGATGCGCTGGCAGTGTTCCTGCGCCGGTTGCAT
TCGATTCCTGTTTGTAATTGTCCTTTTAACAGCGATCGCGTATTTCGTCTCGCTCAGGCGCAATCACGAA
TGAATAACGGTTTGGTTGATGCGAGTGATTTTGATGACGAGCGTAATGGCTGGCCTGTTGAACAAGTCTG
GAAAGAAATGCATAAACTTTTGCCATTCTCACCGGATTCAGTCGTCACTCATGGTGATTTCTCACTTGAT
AACCTTATTTTTGACGAGGGGAAATTAATAGGTTGTATTGATGTTGGACGAGTCGGAATCGCAGACCGAT
ACCAGGATCTTGCCATCCTATGGAACTGCCTCGGTGAGTTTTCTCCTTCATTACAGAAACGGCTTTTTCA
AAAATATGGTATTGATAATCCTGATATGAATAAATTGCAGTTTCATTTGATGCTCGATGAGTTTTTCTAA
TCAGAATTGGTTAATTGGTTGTAACACTGGCAGAGCATTACGCTGACTTGACGGGACGGCGCAAGCTCAT
GACCAAAATCCCTTAACGTGAGTTACGCGTCGTTCCACTGAGCGTCAGACCCCGTAGAAAAGATCAAAGG
ATCTTCTTGAGATCCTTTTTTTCTGCGCGTAATCTGCTGCTTGCAAACAAAAAAACCACCGCTACCAGCG
GTGGTTTGTTTGCCGGATCAAGAGCTACCAACTCTTTTTCCGAAGGTAACTGGCTTCAGCAGAGCGCAGA
TACCAAATACTGTTCTTCTAGTGTAGCCGTAGTTAGGCCACCACTTCAAGAACTCTGTAGCACCGCCTAC
ATACCTCGCTCTGCTAATCCTGTTACCAGTGGCTGCTGCCAGTGGCGATAAGTCGTGTCTTACCGGGTTG
GACTCAAGACGATAGTTACCGGATAAGGCGCAGCGGTCGGGCTGAACGGGGGGTTCGTGCACACAGCCCA
GCTTGGAGCGAACGACCTACACCGAACTGAGATACCTACAGCGTGAGCTATGAGAAAGCGCCACGCTTCC
CGAAGGGAGAAAGGCGGACAGGTATCCGGTAAGCGGCAGGGTCGGAACAGGAGAGCGCACGAGGGAGCTT
CCAGGGGGAAACGCCTGGTATCTTTATAGTCCTGTCGGGTTTCGCCACCTCTGACTTGAGCGTCGATTTT
TGTGATGCTCGTCAGGGGGGCGGAGCCTATGGAAAAACGCCAGCAACGCGGCCTTTTTACGGTTCCTGGC
CTTTTGCTGGCCTTTTGCTCACATGTT
