>Addgene plasmid #161202 | pDONR221-SLC22A31_STOP | depositor partial sequence | sequence record 312339 | Codon-optimized ORF of SLC22A31
ATGGAGCAGGAGGCACGCGTGCTGAGGGCAGCAGGAGGCTTCGGAAGAGCACGGAGACTGCTGGCATCCG
CCTCTTGGGTGCCATGCATCGTGCTGGGCCTGGTGCTGAGCTCCGAGGAGCTGCTGACCGCACAGCCAGC
ACCTCACTGTAGGCCAGACCCCACACTGCTGCCACCTGCCCTGAGAGCCCTGAGGGGACCCGCCCTGCTG
GATGCAGCAATCCCAAGACTGGGACCTACCAGGGCACCAGCAGAGGCCCTGGGCGTGCTGAGCCCATCCT
ACCTGGCACCTCTGACAAGGGCACCTAGGCCATCTAGCTGGGCATCTTGCAGCGGAGCAGCAGCAGGACC
TACCTGGAACCTGGTGTGCGGCGACGGATGGAAGGTGCCACTGGAGCAGGTGAGCCACCTGCTGGGATGG
CTGCTGGGATGCGTGATCCTGGGAGCAGGATGTGATAGGTTCGGCAGGCGCGCCGTGTTTGTGGCATCCC
TGGTGCTGACCACAGGACTGGGAGCATCTGAGGCCCTGGCAGCAAGCTTCCCCACCCTGCTGGTGCTGAG
GCTGCTGCACGGAGGCACACTGGCAGGCGCCCTGCTGGCCCTGTATCTGGCCAGACTGGAGCTGTGCGAC
CCACCACACAGGCTGGCCTTCTCCATGGGAGCAGGCCTGTTTTCTGTGGTGGGCACCCTGCTGCTGCCTG
GACTGGCCGCCCTGGTGCAGGATTGGAGACTGCTGCAGGGACTGGGCGCCCTGATGTCCGGCCTGCTGCT
GCTGTTCTGGGGCTTTCCAGCCCTGTTCCCAGAGTCTCCCTGTTGGCTGCTGGCAACAGGACAGGTGGCA
AGGGCAAGGAAGATCCTGTGGCGGTTTGCAGAGGCATCTGGAGTGGGACCAGGCGACTCCTCTCTGGAGG
AGAACAGCCTGGCCACCGCCACAGAGCTGACCATGCTGTCTGCCCGCAGCCCACAGCCTAGGTACCACAG
CCCTCTGGGACTGCTGAGGACCAGAGTGACATGGCGCAATGGCCTGATCCTGGGCTTCAGCTCCCTGGTG
GGAGGAGGAATCAGGGCCTCCTTTCGGAGATCTCTGGCCCCTCAGGTGCCAACATTCTACCTGCCTTATT
TTCTGGAGGCAGGACTGGAGGCAGCCGCCCTGGTGTTCCTGCTGCTGACCGCAGATTGCTGTGGCAGGCG
CCCAGTGCTGCTGCTGGGAACCATGGTGACAGGACTGGCAAGCCTGCTGCTGCTGGCAGGAGCACAGTAT
CTGCCAGGCTGGACAGTGCTGTTTCTGTCCGTGCTGGGACTGCTGGCAAGCAGAGCCGTGTCCGCCCTGT
CTAGCCTGTTCGCAGCAGAGGTGTTTCCCACAGTGATCAGGGGAGCAGGACTGGGACTGGTGCTGGGAGC
CGGCTTCCTGGGCCAGGCCGCCGGCCCTCTGGACACCCTGCACGGCCGCCAGGGCTTCTTTCTGCAGCAG
GTGGTGTTTGCATCCCTGGCCGTGCTGGCCCTGCTGTGCGTGCTGCTGCTGCCAGAGTCCAGGTCTAGGG
GACTGCCACAGAGCCTGCAGGACGCAGATAGGCTGCGGAGATCCCCACTGCTGAGGGGCAGACCCAGGCA
GGATCACCTGCCTCTGCTGCCTCCAAGCAATTCCTACTGGGCCGGCCACACCCCCGAGCAGCACTAA
